>Addgene plasmid #116255 | pHAGE-EGFR-G719D | addgene full sequence | sequence record 250550 | Addgene NGS Result
AGTCTAGAGGGCCCGCGGTTCGAAGGTAAGCCTATCCCTAACCCTCTCCTCGGTCTCGATTCTACGCGTA
CCGGTTAGTAATGAGATCCCTCCCCCCCCCCTAACGTTACTGGCCGAAGCCGCTTGGAATAAGGCCGGTG
TGCGTTTGTCTATATGTTATTTTCCACCATATTGCCGTCTTTTGGCAATGTGAGGGCCCGGAAACCTGGC
CCTGTCTTCTTGACGAGCATTCCTAGGGGTCTTTCCCCTCTCGCCAAAGGAATGCAAGGTCTGTTGAATG
TCGTGAAGGAAGCAGTTCCTCTGGAAGCTTCTTGAAGACAAACAACGTCTGTAGCGACCCTTTGCAGGCA
GCGGAACCCCCCACCTGGCGACAGGTGCCTCTGCGGCCAAAAGCCACGTGTATAAGATACACCTGCAAAG
GCGGCACAACCCCAGTGCCACGTTGTGAGTTGGATAGTTGTGGAAAGAGTCAAATGGCTCTCCTCAAGCG
TATTCAACAAGGGGCTGAAGGATGCCCAGAAGGTACCCCATTGTATGGGATCTGATCTGGGGCCTCGGTG
CACATGCTTTACATGTGTTTAGTCGAGGTTAAAAAAACGTCTAGGCCCCCCGAACCACGGGGACGTGGTT
TTCCTTTGAAAAACACGATGATAATATGGCCACACATATGACCGAGTACAAGCCCACGGTGCGCCTCGCC
ACCCGCGACGACGTCCCCAGGGCCGTACGCACCCTCGCCGCCGCGTTCGCCGACTACCCCGCCACGCGCC
ACACCGTCGATCCGGACCGCCACATCGAGCGGGTCACCGAGCTGCAAGAACTCTTCCTCACGCGCGTCGG
GCTCGACATCGGCAAGGTGTGGGTCGCGGACGACGGCGCCGCGGTGGCGGTCTGGACCACGCCGGAGAGC
GTCGAAGCGGGGGCGGTGTTCGCCGAGATCGGCCCGCGCATGGCCGAGTTGAGCGGTTCCCGGCTGGCCG
CGCAGCAACAGATGGAAGGCCTCCTGGCGCCGCACCGGCCCAAGGAGCCCGCGTGGTTCCTGGCCACCGT
CGGCGTCTCGCCCGACCACCAGGGCAAGGGTCTGGGCAGCGCCGTCGTGCTCCCCGGAGTGGAGGCGGCC
GAGCGCGCCGGGGTGCCCGCCTTCCTGGAGACCTCCGCGCCCCGCAACCTCCCCTTCTACGAGCGGCTCG
GCTTCACCGTCACCGCCGACGTCGAGGTGCCCGAAGGACCGCGCACCTGGTGCATGACCCGCAAGCCCGG
TGCCTAAATCGATAGATCCTAATCAACCTCTGGATTACAAAATTTGTGAAAGATTGACTGGTATTCTTAA
CTATGTTGCTCCTTTTACGCTATGTGGATACGCTGCTTTAATGCCTTTGTATCATGCTATTGCTTCCCGT
ATGGCTTTCATTTTCTCCTCCTTGTATAAATCCTGGTTGCTGTCTCTTTATGAGGAGTTGTGGCCCGTTG
TCAGGCAACGTGGCGTGGTGTGCACTGTGTTTGCTGACGCAACCCCCACTGGTTGGGGCATTGCCACCAC
CTGTCAGCTCCTTTCCGGGACTTTCGCTTTCCCCCTCCCTATTGCCACGGCGGAACTCATCGCCGCCTGC
CTTGCCCGCTGCTGGACAGGGGCTCGGCTGTTGGGCACTGACAATTCCGTGGTGTTGTCGGGGAAATCAT
CGTCCTTTCCTTGGCTGCTCGCCTGTGTTGCCACCTGGATTCTGCGCGGGACGTCCTTCTGCTACGTCCC
TTCGGCCCTCAATCCAGCGGACCTTCCTTCCCGCGGCCTGCTGCCGGCTCTGCGGCCTCTTCCGCGTCTT
CGCCTTCGCCCTCAGACGAGTCGGATCTCCCTTTGGGCCGCCTCCCCGCCTGAGATCCTTTAAGACCAAT
GACTTACAAGGCAGCTGTAGATCTTAGCCACTTTTTAAAAGAAAAGGGGGGACTGGAAGGGCTAATTCAC
TCCCAACGAAGACAAGATCTGCTTTTTGCTTGTACTGGGTCTCTCTGGTTAGACCAGATCTGAGCCTGGG
AGCTCTCTGGCTAACTAGGGAACCCACTGCTTAAGCCTCAATAAAGCTTGCCTTGAGTGCTTCAAGTAGT
GTGTGCCCGTCTGTTGTGTGACTCTGGTAACTAGAGATCCCTCAGACCCTTTTAGTCAGTGTGGAAAATC
TCTAGCAGTAGTAGTTCATGTCATCTTATTATTCAGTATTTATAACTTGCAAAGAAATGAATATCAGAGA
GTGAGAGGCCCGGGTTAATTAAGGAAAGGGCTAGATCATTCTTGAAGACGAAAGGGCCTCGTGATACGCC
TATTTTTATAGGTTAATGTCATGATAATAATGGTTTCTTAGACGTCAGGTGGCACTTTTCGGGGAAATGT
GCGCGGAACCCCTATTTGTTTATTTTTCTAAATACATTCAAATATGTATCCGCTCATGAGACAATAACCC
TGATAAATGCTTCAATAATATTGAAAAAGGAAGAGTATGAGTATTCAACATTTCCGTGTCGCCCTTATTC
CCTTTTTTGCGGCATTTTGCCTTCCTGTTTTTGCTCACCCAGAAACGCTGGTGAAAGTAAAAGATGCTGA
AGATCAGTTGGGTGCACGAGTGGGTTACATCGAACTGGATCTCAACAGCGGTAAGATCCTTGAGAGTTTT
CGCCCCGAAGAACGTTTTCCAATGATGAGCACTTTTAAAGTTCTGCTATGTGGCGCGGTATTATCCCGTG
TTGACGCCGGGCAAGAGCAACTCGGTCGCCGCATACACTATTCTCAGAATGACTTGGTTGAGTACTCACC
AGTCACAGAAAAGCATCTTACGGATGGCATGACAGTAAGAGAATTATGCAGTGCTGCCATAACCATGAGT
GATAACACTGCGGCCAACTTACTTCTGACAACGATCGGAGGACCGAAGGAGCTAACCGCTTTTTTGCACA
ACATGGGGGATCATGTAACTCGCCTTGATCGTTGGGAACCGGAGCTGAATGAAGCCATACCAAACGACGA
GCGTGACACCACGATGCCTGTAGCAATGGCAACAACGTTGCGCAAACTATTAACTGGCGAACTACTTACT
CTAGCTTCCCGGCAACAATTAATAGACTGGATGGAGGCGGATAAAGTTGCAGGACCACTTCTGCGCTCGG
CCCTTCCGGCTGGCTGGTTTATTGCTGATAAATCTGGAGCCGGTGAGCGTGGGTCTCGCGGTATCATTGC
AGCACTGGGGCCAGATGGTAAGCCCTCCCGTATCGTAGTTATCTACACGACGGGGAGTCAGGCAACTATG
GATGAACGAAATAGACAGATCGCTGAGATAGGTGCCTCACTGATTAAGCATTGGTAACTGTCAGACCAAG
TTTACTCATATATACTTTAGATTGATTTAAAACTTCATTTTTAATTTAAAAGGATCTAGGTGAAGATCCT
TTTTGATAATCTCATGACCAAAATCCCTTAACGTGAGTTTTCGTTCCACTGAGCGTCAGACCCCGTAGAA
AAGATCAAAGGATCTTCTTGAGATCCTTTTTTTCTGCGCGTAATCTGCTGCTTGCAAACAAAAAAACCAC
CGCTACCAGCGGTGGTTTGTTTGCCGGATCAAGAGCTACCAACTCTTTTTCCGAAGGTAACTGGCTTCAG
CAGAGCGCAGATACCAAATACTGTTCTTCTAGTGTAGCCGTAGTTAGGCCACCACTTCAAGAACTCTGTA
GCACCGCCTACATACCTCGCTCTGCTAATCCTGTTACCAGTGGCTGCTGCCAGTGGCGATAAGTCGTGTC
TTACCGGGTTGGACTCAAGACGATAGTTACCGGATAAGGCGCAGCGGTCGGGCTGAACGGGGGGTTCGTG
CACACAGCCCAGCTTGGAGCGAACGACCTACACCGAACTGAGATACCTACAGCGTGAGCTATGAGAAAGC
GCCACGCTTCCCGAAGGGAGAAAGGCGGACAGGTATCCGGTAAGCGGCAGGGTCGGAACAGGAGAGCGCA
CGAGGGAGCTTCCAGGGGGAAACGCCTGGTATCTTTATAGTCCTGTCGGGTTTCGCCACCTCTGACTTGA
GCGTCGATTTTTGTGATGCTCGTCAGGGGGGCGGAGCCTATGGAAAAACGCCAGCAACGCGGCCTTTTTA
CGGTTCCTGGCCTTTTGCTGGCCTTTTGCTCACATGTTCTTTCCTGCGTTATCCCCTGATTCTGTGGATA
ACCGTATTACCGCCTTTGAGTGAGCTGATACCGCTCGCCGCAGCCGAACGACCGAGCGCAGCGAGTCAGT
GAGCGAGGAAGCGGAAGAGCGCCCAATACGCAAACCGCCTCTCCCCGCGCGTTGGCCGATTCATTAATGC
AGCAAGCTCATGGCTGACTAATTTTTTTTATTTATGCAGAGGCCGAGGCCGCCTCGGCCTCTGAGCTATT
CCAGAAGTAGTGAGGAGGCTTTTTTGGAGGCCTAGGCTTTTGCAAAAAGCTCCCCGTGGCACGACAGGTT
TCCCGACTGGAAAGCGGGCAGTGAGCGCAACGCAATTAATGTGAGTTAGCTCACTCATTAGGCACCCCAG
GCTTTACACTTTATGCTTCCGGCTCGTATGTTGTGTGGAATTGTGAGCGGATAACAATTTCACACAGGAA
ACAGCTATGACATGATTACGAATTTCACAAATAAAGCATTTTTTTCACTGCATTCTAGTTGTGGTTTGTC
CAAACTCATCAATGTATCTTATCATGTCTGGATCAACTGGATAACTCAAGCTAACCAAAATCATCCCAAA
CTTCCCACCCCATACCCTATTACCACTGCCAATTACCTGTGGTTTCATTTACTCTAAACCTGTGATTCCT
CTGAATTATTTTCATTTTAAAGAAATTGTATTTGTTAAATATGTACTACAAACTTAGTAGTTGGAAGGGC
TAATTCACTCCCAAAGAAGACAAGATATCCTTGATCTGTGGATCTACCACACACAAGGCTACTTCCCTGA
TTAGCAGAACTACACACCAGGGCCAGGGGTCAGATATCCACTGACCTTTGGATGGTGCTACAAGCTAGTA
CCAGTTGAGCCAGATAAGGTAGAAGAGGCCAATAAAGGAGAGAACACCAGCTTGTTACACCCTGTGAGCC
TGCATGGGATGGATGACCCGGAGAGAGAAGTGTTAGAGTGGAGGTTTGACAGCCGCCTAGCATTTCATCA
CGTGGCCCGAGAGCTGCATCCGGAGTACTTCAAGAACTGCTGATATCGAGCTTGCTACAAGGGACTTTCC
GCTGGGGACTTTCCAGGGAGGCGTGGCCTGGGCGGGACTGGGGAGTGGCGAGCCCTCAGATCCTGCATAT
AAGCAGCTGCTTTTTGCCTGTACTGGGTCTCTCTGGTTAGACCAGATCTGAGCCTGGGAGCTCTCTGGCT
AACTAGGGAACCCACTGCTTAAGCCTCAATAAAGCTTGCCTTGAGTGCTTCAAGTAGTGTGTGCCCGTCT
GTTGTGTGACTCTGGTAACTAGAGATCCCTCAGACCCTTTTAGTCAGTGTGGAAAATCTCTAGCAGTGGC
GCCCGAACAGGGACTTGAAAGCGAAAGGGAAACCAGAGGAGCTCTCTCGACGCAGGACTCGGCTTGCTGA
AGCGCGCACGGCAAGAGGCGAGGGGCGGCGACTGGTGAGTACGCCAAAAATTTTGACTAGCGGAGGCTAG
AAGGAGAGAGATGGGTGCGAGAGCGTCAGTATTAAGCGGGGGAGAATTAGATCGCGATGGGAAAAAATTC
GGTTAAGGCCAGGGGGAAAGAAAAAATATAAATTAAAACATATAGTATGGGCAAGCAGGGAGCTAGAACG
ATTCGCAGTTAATCCTGGCCTGTTAGAAACATCAGAAGGCTGTAGACAAATACTGGGACAGCTACAACCA
TCCCTTCAGACAGGATCAGAAGAACTTAGATCATTATATAATACAGTAGCAACCCTCTATTGTGTGCATC
AAAGGATAGAGATAAAAGACACCAAGGAAGCTTTAGACAAGATAGAGGAAGAGCAAAACAAAAGTAAGAC
CACCGCACAGCAAGCGGCCGGCCGCTGATCTTCAGACCTGGAGGAGGAGATATGAGGGACAATTGGAGAA
GTGAATTATATAAATATAAAGTAGTAAAAATTGAACCATTAGGAGTAGCACCCACCAAGGCAAAGAGAAG
AGTGGTGCAGAGAGAAAAAAGAGCAGTGGGAATAGGAGCTTTGTTCCTTGGGTTCTTGGGAGCAGCAGGA
AGCACTATGGGCGCAGCGTCAATGACGCTGACGGTACAGGCCAGACAATTATTGTCTGGTATAGTGCAGC
AGCAGAACAATTTGCTGAGGGCTATTGAGGCGCAACAGCATCTGTTGCAACTCACAGTCTGGGGCATCAA
GCAGCTCCAGGCAAGAATCCTGGCTGTGGAAAGATACCTAAAGGATCAACAGCTCCTGGGGATTTGGGGT
TGCTCTGGAAAACTCATTTGCACCACTGCTGTGCCTTGGAATGCTAGTTGGAGTAATAAATCTCTGGAAC
AGATTTGGAATCACACGACCTGGATGGAGTGGGACAGAGAAATTAACAATTACACAAGCTTAATACACTC
CTTAATTGAAGAATCGCAAAACCAGCAAGAAAAGAATGAACAAGAATTATTGGAATTAGATAAATGGGCA
AGTTTGTGGAATTGGTTTAACATAACAAATTGGCTGTGGTATATAAAATTATTCATAATGATAGTAGGAG
GCTTGGTAGGTTTAAGAATAGTTTTTGCTGTACTTTCTATAGTGAATAGAGTTAGGCAGGGATATTCACC
ATTATCGTTTCAGACCCACCTCCCAACCCCGAGGGGACCCGACAGGCCCGAAGGAATAGAAGAAGAAGGT
GGAGAGAGAGACAGAGACAGATCCATTCGATTAGTGAACGGATCTCGACGGTATCGCCGAATTCACAAAT
GGCAGTATTCATCCACAATTTTAAAAGAAAAGGGGGGATTGGGGGGTACAGTGCAGGGGAAAGAATAGTA
GACATAATAGCAACAGACATACAAACTAAAGAATTACAAAAACAAATTACAAAAATTCAAAATTTTCGGG
TTTATTACAGGGACAGCAGAGATCCAGTTTGGACTAGTCGTGAGGCTCCGGTGCCCGTCAGTGGGCAGAG
CGCACATCGCCCACAGTCCCCGAGAAGTTGGGGGGAGGGGTCGGCAATTGAACCGGTGCCTAGAGAAGGT
GGCGCGGGGTAAACTGGGAAAGTGATGTCGTGTACTGGCTCCGCCTTTTTCCCGAGGGTGGGGGAGAACC
GTATATAAGTGCAGTAGTCGCCGTGAACGTTCTTTTTCGCAACGGGTTTGCCGCCAGAACACAGGTAAGT
GCCGTGTGTGGTTCCCGCGGGCCTGGCCTCTTTACGGGTTATGGCCCTTGCGTGCCTTGAATTACTTCCA
CCTGGCTGCAGTACGTGATTCTTGATCCCGAGCTTCGGGTTGGAAGTGGGTGGGAGAGTTCGAGGCCTTG
CGCTTAAGGAGCCCCTTCGCCTCGTGCTTGAGTTGAGGCCTGGCCTGGGCGCTGGGGCCGCCGCGTGCGA
ATCTGGTGGCACCTTCGCGCCTGTCTCGCTGCTTTCGATAAGTCTCTAGCCATTTAAAATTTTTGATGAC
CTGCTGCGACGCTTTTTTTCTGGCAAGATAGTCTTGTAAATGCGGGCCAAGATCTGCACACTGGTATTTC
GGTTTTTGGGGCCGCGGGCGGCGACGGGGCCCGTGCGTCCCAGCGCACATGTTCGGCGAGGCGGGGCCTG
CGAGCGCGGCCACCGAGAATCGGACGGGGGTAGTCTCAAGCTGGCCGGCCTGCTCTGGTGCCTGGCCTCG
CGCCGCCGTGTATCGCCCCGCCCTGGGCGGCAAGGCTGGCCCGGTCGGCACCAGTTGCGTGAGCGGAAAG
ATGGCCGCTTCCCGGCCCTGCTGCAGGGAGCTCAAAATGGAGGACGCGGCGCTCGGGAGAGCGGGCGGGT
GAGTCACCCACACAAAGGAAAAGGGCCTTTCCGTCCTCAGCCGTCGCTTCATGTGACTCCACGGAGTACC
GGGCGCCGTCCAGGCACCTCGATTAGTTCTCGAGCTTTTGGAGTACGTCGTCTTTAGGTTGGGGGGAGGG
GTTTTATGCGATGGAGTTTCCCCACACTGAGTGGGTGGAGACTGAAGTTAGGCCAGCTTGGCACTTGATG
TAATTCTCCTTGGAATTTGCCCTTTTTGAGTTTGGATCTTGGTTCATTCTCAAGCCTCAGACAGTGGTTC
AAAGTTTTTTTCTTCCATTTCAGGTGTCGTGAAGCGGCCCTGCAGATATCAACAAGTTTGTACAAAAAAG
CAGGCACCATGCGACCCTCCGGGACGGCCGGGGCAGCGCTCCTGGCGCTGCTGGCTGCGCTCTGCCCGGC
GAGTCGGGCTCTGGAGGAAAAGAAAGTTTGCCAAGGCACGAGTAACAAGCTCACGCAGTTGGGCACTTTT
GAAGATCATTTTCTCAGCCTCCAGAGGATGTTCAATAACTGTGAGGTGGTCCTTGGGAATTTGGAAATTA
CCTATGTGCAGAGGAATTATGATCTTTCCTTCTTAAAGACCATCCAGGAGGTGGCTGGTTATGTCCTCAT
TGCCCTCAACACAGTGGAGCGAATTCCTTTGGAAAACCTGCAGATCATCAGAGGAAATATGTACTACGAA
AATTCCTATGCCTTAGCAGTCTTATCTAACTATGATGCAAATAAAACCGGACTGAAGGAGCTGCCCATGA
GAAATTTACAGGAAATCCTGCATGGCGCCGTGCGGTTCAGCAACAACCCTGCCCTGTGCAACGTGGAGAG
CATCCAGTGGCGGGACATAGTCAGCAGTGACTTTCTCAGCAACATGTCGATGGACTTCCAGAACCACCTG
GGCAGCTGCCAAAAGTGTGATCCAAGCTGTCCCAATGGGAGCTGCTGGGGTGCAGGAGAGGAGAACTGCC
AGAAACTGACCAAAATCATCTGTGCCCAGCAGTGCTCCGGGCGCTGCCGTGGCAAGTCCCCCAGTGACTG
CTGCCACAACCAGTGTGCTGCAGGCTGCACAGGCCCCCGGGAGAGCGACTGCCTGGTCTGCCGCAAATTC
CGAGACGAAGCCACGTGCAAGGACACCTGCCCCCCACTCATGCTCTACAACCCCACCACGTACCAGATGG
ATGTGAACCCCGAGGGCAAATACAGCTTTGGTGCCACCTGCGTGAAGAAGTGTCCCCGTAATTATGTGGT
GACAGATCACGGCTCGTGCGTCCGAGCCTGTGGGGCCGACAGCTATGAGATGGAGGAAGACGGCGTCCGC
AAGTGTAAGAAGTGCGAAGGGCCTTGCCGCAAAGTGTGTAACGGAATAGGTATTGGTGAATTTAAAGACT
CACTCTCCATAAATGCTACGAATATTAAACACTTCAAAAACTGCACCTCCATCAGTGGCGATCTCCACAT
CCTGCCGGTGGCATTTAGGGGTGACTCCTTCACACATACTCCTCCTCTGGATCCACAGGAACTGGATATT
CTGAAAACCGTAAAGGAAATCACAGGGTTTTTGCTGATTCAGGCTTGGCCTGAAAACAGGACGGACCTCC
ATGCCTTTGAGAACCTAGAAATCATACGCGGCAGGACCAAGCAACATGGTCAGTTTTCTCTTGCAGTCGT
CAGCCTGAACATAACATCCTTGGGATTACGCTCCCTCAAGGAGATAAGTGATGGAGATGTGATAATTTCA
GGAAACAAAAATTTGTGCTATGCAAATACAATAAACTGGAAAAAACTGTTTGGGACCTCCGGTCAGAAAA
CCAAAATTATAAGCAACAGAGGTGAAAACAGCTGCAAGGCCACAGGCCAGGTCTGCCATGCCTTGTGCTC
CCCCGAGGGCTGCTGGGGCCCGGAGCCCAGGGACTGCGTCTCTTGCCGGAATGTCAGCCGAGGCAGGGAA
TGCGTGGACAAGTGCAACCTTCTGGAGGGTGAGCCAAGGGAGTTTGTGGAGAACTCTGAGTGCATACAGT
GCCACCCAGAGTGCCTGCCTCAGGCCATGAACATCACCTGCACAGGACGGGGACCAGACAACTGTATCCA
GTGTGCCCACTACATTGACGGCCCCCACTGCGTCAAGACCTGCCCGGCAGGAGTCATGGGAGAAAACAAC
ACCCTGGTCTGGAAGTACGCAGACGCCGGCCATGTGTGCCACCTGTGCCATCCAAACTGCACCTACGGAT
GCACTGGGCCAGGTCTTGAAGGCTGTCCAACGAATGGGCCTAAGATCCCGTCCATCGCCACTGGGATGGT
GGGGGCCCTCCTCTTGCTGCTGGTGGTGGCCCTGGGGATCGGCCTCTTCATGCGAAGGCGCCACATCGTT
CGGAAGCGCACGCTGCGGAGGCTGCTGCAGGAGAGGGAGCTTGTGGAGCCTCTTACACCCAGTGGAGAAG
CTCCCAACCAAGCTCTCTTGAGGATCTTGAAGGAAACTGAATTCAAAAAGATCAAAGTGCTGGACTCCGG
TGCGTTCGGCACGGTGTATAAGGGACTCTGGATCCCAGAAGGTGAGAAAGTTAAAATTCCCGTCGCTATC
AAGGAATTAAGAGAAGCAACATCTCCGAAAGCCAACAAGGAAATCCTCGATGAAGCCTACGTGATGGCCA
GCGTGGACAACCCCCACGTGTGCCGCCTGCTGGGCATCTGCCTCACCTCCACCGTGCAGCTCATCACGCA
GCTCATGCCCTTCGGCTGCCTCCTGGACTATGTCCGGGAACACAAAGACAATATTGGCTCCCAGTACCTG
CTCAACTGGTGTGTGCAGATCGCAAAGGGCATGAACTACTTGGAGGACCGTCGCTTGGTGCACCGCGACC
TGGCAGCCAGGAACGTACTGGTGAAAACACCGCAGCATGTCAAGATCACAGATTTTGGGCTGGCCAAACT
GCTGGGTGCGGAAGAGAAAGAATACCATGCAGAAGGAGGCAAAGTGCCTATCAAGTGGATGGCATTGGAA
TCAATTTTACACAGAATCTATACCCACCAGAGTGATGTCTGGAGCTACGGGGTGACCGTTTGGGAGTTGA
TGACCTTTGGATCCAAGCCATATGACGGAATCCCTGCCAGCGAGATCTCCTCCATCCTGGAGAAAGGAGA
ACGCCTCCCTCAGCCACCCATATGTACCATCGATGTCTACATGATCATGGTCAAGTGCTGGATGATAGAC
GCAGATAGTCGCCCAAAGTTCCGTGAGTTGATCATCGAATTCTCCAAAATGGCCCGAGACCCCCAGCGCT
ACCTTGTCATTCAGGGGGATGAAAGAATGCATTTGCCAAGTCCTACAGACTCCAACTTCTACCGTGCCCT
GATGGATGAAGAAGACATGGACGACGTGGTGGATGCCGACGAGTACCTCATCCCACAGCAGGGCTTCTTC
AGCAGCCCCTCCACGTCACGGACTCCCCTCCTGAGCTCTCTGAGTGCAACCAGCAACAATTCCACCGTGG
CTTGCATTGATAGAAATGGGCTGCAAAGCTGTCCCATCAAGGAAGACAGCTTCTTGCAGCGATACAGCTC
AGACCCCACAGGCGCCTTGACTGAGGACAGCATAGACGACACCTTCCTCCCAGTGCCTGAATACATAAAC
CAGTCCGTTCCCAAAAGGCCCGCTGGCTCTGTGCAGAATCCTGTCTATCACAATCAGCCTCTGAACCCCG
CGCCCAGCAGAGACCCACACTACCAGGACCCCCACAGCACTGCAGTGGGCAACCCCGAGTATCTCAACAC
TGTCCAGCCCACCTGTGTCAACAGCACATTCGACAGCCCTGCCCACTGGGCCCAGAAAGGCAGCCACCAA
ATTAGCCTGGACAACCCTGACTACCAGCAGGACTTCTTTCCCAAGGAAGCCAAGCCAAATGGCATCTTTA
AGGGCTCCACAGCTGAAAATGCAGAATACCTAAGGGTCGCGCCACAAAGCAGTGAATTTATTGGAGCATA
GAACCCAGCTTTCTTGTACAAAGTGGTGATATCCAATTAACCCTCACTAAAGGAGTAAGTGTTAGATAGT
ATTGAATCCCTATAGTGAGTCGTATTACCACCCAACTTTTCTATACAAAGTGGTTGATATCCAGCACAGT
GGCGGCCGCTCG
Features (pLannotate 1.2.2; 30 found; start..end, strand, type, name):
     25..66      +  CDS            V5 tag: epitope tag from simian virus 5
    192..654     +  misc_feature   IRES: internal ribosome entry site (IRES) of the encephalomyocarditis virus (EMCV)
    668..1265    +  CDS            PuroR (fragment): puromycin N-acetyltransferase; pac from Streptomyces; confers resistance to puromycin
   1281..1869    +  misc_feature   WPRE: woodchuck hepatitis virus posttranscriptional regulatory element
   1877..1942    +  CDS            nef (fragment): NEF_HV1Z2 - Experimental evidence at protein level: Swiss-Prot protein existence level 1. Extracellular Nef protein targets CD4(+) T-lymphocytes for apoptosis by interacting with CXCR4 surface receptors. From Human immunodeficiency virus type 1 group M subtype D (isolate Z2/CDC-Z34) (HIV-1).
   1944..2177    +  LTR            3' LTR (ΔU3): self-inactivating 3' long terminal repeat (LTR) from HIV-1
   2382..2486    +  promoter       AmpR promoter: bla
   2487..3347    +  CDS            AmpR: β-lactamase; bla; confers resistance to ampicillin, carbenicillin, and related antibiotics
   3518..4106    +  rep_origin     ori: high-copy-number ColE1/pMB1/pBR322/pUC origin of replication
   4289..4343    +  CDS            lacI (fragment): lac repressor; lacI; The lac repressor binds to the lac operator to inhibit transcription in E. coli. This inhibition can be relieved by adding lactose or isopropyl-β-D-thiogalactopyranoside (IPTG).
   4349..4442    +  rep_origin     SV40 ori (fragment): SV40 origin of replication
   4467..4504    +  CDS            lacI (fragment): lac repressor; lacI; The lac repressor binds to the lac operator to inhibit transcription in E. coli. This inhibition can be relieved by adding lactose or isopropyl-β-D-thiogalactopyranoside (IPTG).
   4517..4538    +  protein_bind   CAP binding site: CAP binding activates transcription in the presence of cAMP. E. coli catabolite activator protein
   4553..4583    +  promoter       lac promoter: promoter for the E. coli lac operon
   4587..4609    +  protein_bind   lac operator (fragment): The lac repressor binds to the lac operator to inhibit transcription in E. coli. This inhibition can be relieved by adding lactose or isopropyl-β-D-thiogalactopyranoside (IPTG). lac repressor encoded by lacI
   4641..4724    +  polyA_signal   SV40 poly(A) signal (fragment): SV40 polyadenylation signal
   4891..5220    +  CDS            nef (fragment): NEF_HV1BR - Experimental evidence at protein level: Swiss-Prot protein existence level 1. Extracellular Nef protein targets CD4(+) T-lymphocytes for apoptosis by interacting with CXCR4 surface receptors (PubMed:14990729). From Human immunodeficiency virus type 1 group M subtype B (isolate BRU/LAI) (HIV-1).
   5268..5525    +  LTR            5' LTR (truncated): truncated 5' long terminal repeat (LTR) from HIV-1
   5572..5697    +  misc_feature   HIV-1 Ψ: packaging signal of human immunodeficiency virus type 1
   5681..6019    +  CDS            HIV-1 gag (fragment): gag protein from human immunodeficiency virus 1; gag
   6194..6427    +  misc_feature   RRE: The Rev response element (RRE) of HIV-1 allows for Rev-dependent mRNA export from the nucleus to the cytoplasm.
   6804..6904    +  CDS            Rev (fragment): human immunodeficiency virus 1 (HIV-1) Rev protein; rev; enhances nuclear export of unspliced and incompletely spliced viral mRNAs
   6949..7066    +  misc_feature   cPPT/CTS: central polypurine tract and central termination sequence of HIV-1
   7114..8292    +  promoter       EF-1α promoter: strong constitutive promoter for human elongation factor EF-1α
   8313..8333    +  protein_bind   attB1: mutant version of attB; core recombination site for the Gateway® BP reaction BP Clonase™
   8339..11969   +  CDS            EGFR (fragment): precursor of human epidermal growth factor receptor
  11973..11997   -  protein_bind   attB2: mutant version of attB; recombination site for the Gateway® BP reaction BP Clonase™
  12005..12023   +  promoter       T3 promoter: promoter for bacteriophage T3 RNA polymerase
  12049..12067   -  promoter       T7 promoter: promoter for bacteriophage T7 RNA polymerase
  12073..12091   -  protein_bind   attB4 (fragment): mutant version of attB; core recombination site for the Gateway® BP reaction BP Clonase™
