[The description below was written by a language model from this plasmid's Addgene catalogue record and pLannotate feature annotations shown in this document.]
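Description:
pHAGE-EGFR-G719D is an HIV-1-based lentiviral expression plasmid of about 12.1 kb, built on the pHAGE backbone and carrying the human epidermal growth factor receptor with the G719D substitution. It is maintained in E. coli through a high-copy ColE1/pUC-type origin and a β-lactamase gene conferring ampicillin resistance. The record lists a recombination-deficient strain, as is usual for plasmids with repeated LTRs. The viral portion comprises a truncated 5' LTR, the Ψ packaging signal with an adjoining gag fragment, the Rev response element for Rev-dependent nuclear export of the genomic RNA, and the cPPT/CTS. It ends in a ΔU3 self-inactivating 3' LTR, so the integrated provirus lacks LTR promoter activity. No packaging or envelope genes are annotated beyond small gag, rev and nef remnants, so these functions must be supplied in trans to make virus.

Within the transfer cassette, the constitutive human EF-1α promoter drives the EGFR coding sequence, which was introduced by Gateway recombination and is flanked by attB1 and attB2 sites. A V5 epitope tag is annotated shortly downstream of attB2 (the circular map wraps at this point). Whether it is translated in frame with EGFR cannot be determined from the record. An EMCV IRES then directs translation of puromycin N-acetyltransferase from the same transcript, linking puromycin selection of transduced mammalian cells to expression of the insert, and a WPRE enhances transcript expression. The stated purpose is lentiviral expression of EGFR G719D, and the plasmid comes from a collection made for systematic functional annotation of somatic cancer mutations.
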