Addgene plasmid #116255: pHAGE-EGFR-G719D
Purpose: Lentiviral expression of EGFR G719D
Depositing lab: Gordon Mills & Kenneth Scott. Depositing organization: Baylor College of Medicine. Publication: Systematic Functional Annotation of Somatic Mutations in Cancer. Ng PK, Li J, Jeong KJ, Shao S, Chen H, Tsang YH, Sengupta S, Wang Z, Bhavana VH, Tran R, Soewito S, Minussi DC, Moreno D, Kong K, Dogruluk T, Lu H, Gao J, Tokheim C, Zhou DC, Johnson AM, Zeng J, Ip CKM, Ju Z, Wester M, Yu S, Li Y, Vellano CP, Schultz N, Karchin R, Ding L, Lu Y, Cheung LWT, Chen K, Shaw KR, Meric-Bernstam F, Scott KL, Yi S, Sahni N, Liang H, Mills GB. Cancer Cell. 2018 Mar 12;33(3):450-462.e10. doi: 10.1016/j.ccell.2018.01.021. PubMed 29533785.
Backbone
  Vector backbone: pHAGE
  Vector type: Lentiviral
Growth in bacteria
  Bacterial resistance: Ampicillin, 100 μg/mL
  Growth temperature: 37°C
  Growth strain: Stbl3
  Copy number: High Copy
Gene/Insert
  Gene/Insert name: EGFR
  Species: H. sapiens (human)
  Mutation: G719D
  Entrez Gene: EGFR (a.k.a. ERBB, ERBB1, ERRP, HER1, NISBD2, NNCIS, PIG61, mENA)
  Cloning method: Gateway Cloning
Terms and licenses: Academic/Nonprofit Terms; Industry Terms: Not Available to Industry
How to cite: pHAGE-EGFR-G719D was a gift from Gordon Mills & Kenneth Scott (Addgene plasmid # 116255 ; http://n2t.net/addgene:116255 ; RRID:Addgene_116255)
