>Addgene plasmid #116255 | pHAGE-EGFR-G719D | depositor partial sequence | sequence record 219129 | insert
ATGCGACCCTCCGGGACGGCCGGGGCAGCGCTCCTGGCGCTGCTGGCTGCGCTCTGCCCGGCGAGTCGGG
CTCTGGAGGAAAAGAAAGTTTGCCAAGGCACGAGTAACAAGCTCACGCAGTTGGGCACTTTTGAAGATCA
TTTTCTCAGCCTCCAGAGGATGTTCAATAACTGTGAGGTGGTCCTTGGGAATTTGGAAATTACCTATGTG
CAGAGGAATTATGATCTTTCCTTCTTAAAGACCATCCAGGAGGTGGCTGGTTATGTCCTCATTGCCCTCA
ACACAGTGGAGCGAATTCCTTTGGAAAACCTGCAGATCATCAGAGGAAATATGTACTACGAAAATTCCTA
TGCCTTAGCAGTCTTATCTAACTATGATGCAAATAAAACCGGACTGAAGGAGCTGCCCATGAGAAATTTA
CAGGAAATCCTGCATGGCGCCGTGCGGTTCAGCAACAACCCTGCCCTGTGCAACGTGGAGAGCATCCAGT
GGCGGGACATAGTCAGCAGTGACTTTCTCAGCAACATGTCGATGGACTTCCAGAACCACCTGGGCAGCTG
CCAAAAGTGTGATCCAAGCTGTCCCAATGGGAGCTGCTGGGGTGCAGGAGAGGAGAACTGCCAGAAACTG
ACCAAAATCATCTGTGCCCAGCAGTGCTCCGGGCGCTGCCGTGGCAAGTCCCCCAGTGACTGCTGCCACA
ACCAGTGTGCTGCAGGCTGCACAGGCCCCCGGGAGAGCGACTGCCTGGTCTGCCGCAAATTCCGAGACGA
AGCCACGTGCAAGGACACCTGCCCCCCACTCATGCTCTACAACCCCACCACGTACCAGATGGATGTGAAC
CCCGAGGGCAAATACAGCTTTGGTGCCACCTGCGTGAAGAAGTGTCCCCGTAATTATGTGGTGACAGATC
ACGGCTCGTGCGTCCGAGCCTGTGGGGCCGACAGCTATGAGATGGAGGAAGACGGCGTCCGCAAGTGTAA
GAAGTGCGAAGGGCCTTGCCGCAAAGTGTGTAACGGAATAGGTATTGGTGAATTTAAAGACTCACTCTCC
ATAAATGCTACGAATATTAAACACTTCAAAAACTGCACCTCCATCAGTGGCGATCTCCACATCCTGCCGG
TGGCATTTAGGGGTGACTCCTTCACACATACTCCTCCTCTGGATCCACAGGAACTGGATATTCTGAAAAC
CGTAAAGGAAATCACAGGGTTTTTGCTGATTCAGGCTTGGCCTGAAAACAGGACGGACCTCCATGCCTTT
GAGAACCTAGAAATCATACGCGGCAGGACCAAGCAACATGGTCAGTTTTCTCTTGCAGTCGTCAGCCTGA
ACATAACATCCTTGGGATTACGCTCCCTCAAGGAGATAAGTGATGGAGATGTGATAATTTCAGGAAACAA
AAATTTGTGCTATGCAAATACAATAAACTGGAAAAAACTGTTTGGGACCTCCGGTCAGAAAACCAAAATT
ATAAGCAACAGAGGTGAAAACAGCTGCAAGGCCACAGGCCAGGTCTGCCATGCCTTGTGCTCCCCCGAGG
GCTGCTGGGGCCCGGAGCCCAGGGACTGCGTCTCTTGCCGGAATGTCAGCCGAGGCAGGGAATGCGTGGA
CAAGTGCAACCTTCTGGAGGGTGAGCCAAGGGAGTTTGTGGAGAACTCTGAGTGCATACAGTGCCACCCA
GAGTGCCTGCCTCAGGCCATGAACATCACCTGCACAGGACGGGGACCAGACAACTGTATCCAGTGTGCCC
ACTACATTGACGGCCCCCACTGCGTCAAGACCTGCCCGGCAGGAGTCATGGGAGAAAACAACACCCTGGT
CTGGAAGTACGCAGACGCCGGCCATGTGTGCCACCTGTGCCATCCAAACTGCACCTACGGATGCACTGGG
CCAGGTCTTGAAGGCTGTCCAACGAATGGGCCTAAGATCCCGTCCATCGCCACTGGGATGGTGGGGGCCC
TCCTCTTGCTGCTGGTGGTGGCCCTGGGGATCGGCCTCTTCATGCGAAGGCGCCACATCGTTCGGAAGCG
CACGCTGCGGAGGCTGCTGCAGGAGAGGGAGCTTGTGGAGCCTCTTACACCCAGTGGAGAAGCTCCCAAC
CAAGCTCTCTTGAGGATCTTGAAGGAAACTGAATTCAAAAAGATCAAAGTGCTGGACTCCGGTGCGTTCG
GCACGGTGTATAAGGGACTCTGGATCCCAGAAGGTGAGAAAGTTAAAATTCCCGTCGCTATCAAGGAATT
AAGAGAAGCAACATCTCCGAAAGCCAACAAGGAAATCCTCGATGAAGCCTACGTGATGGCCAGCGTGGAC
AACCCCCACGTGTGCCGCCTGCTGGGCATCTGCCTCACCTCCACCGTGCAGCTCATCACGCAGCTCATGC
CCTTCGGCTGCCTCCTGGACTATGTCCGGGAACACAAAGACAATATTGGCTCCCAGTACCTGCTCAACTG
GTGTGTGCAGATCGCAAAGGGCATGAACTACTTGGAGGACCGTCGCTTGGTGCACCGCGACCTGGCAGCC
AGGAACGTACTGGTGAAAACACCGCAGCATGTCAAGATCACAGATTTTGGGCTGGCCAAACTGCTGGGTG
CGGAAGAGAAAGAATACCATGCAGAAGGAGGCAAAGTGCCTATCAAGTGGATGGCATTGGAATCAATTTT
ACACAGAATCTATACCCACCAGAGTGATGTCTGGAGCTACGGGGTGACCGTTTGGGAGTTGATGACCTTT
GGATCCAAGCCATATGACGGAATCCCTGCCAGCGAGATCTCCTCCATCCTGGAGAAAGGAGAACGCCTCC
CTCAGCCACCCATATGTACCATCGATGTCTACATGATCATGGTCAAGTGCTGGATGATAGACGCAGATAG
TCGCCCAAAGTTCCGTGAGTTGATCATCGAATTCTCCAAAATGGCCCGAGACCCCCAGCGCTACCTTGTC
ATTCAGGGGGATGAAAGAATGCATTTGCCAAGTCCTACAGACTCCAACTTCTACCGTGCCCTGATGGATG
AAGAAGACATGGACGACGTGGTGGATGCCGACGAGTACCTCATCCCACAGCAGGGCTTCTTCAGCAGCCC
CTCCACGTCACGGACTCCCCTCCTGAGCTCTCTGAGTGCAACCAGCAACAATTCCACCGTGGCTTGCATT
GATAGAAATGGGCTGCAAAGCTGTCCCATCAAGGAAGACAGCTTCTTGCAGCGATACAGCTCAGACCCCA
CAGGCGCCTTGACTGAGGACAGCATAGACGACACCTTCCTCCCAGTGCCTGAATACATAAACCAGTCCGT
TCCCAAAAGGCCCGCTGGCTCTGTGCAGAATCCTGTCTATCACAATCAGCCTCTGAACCCCGCGCCCAGC
AGAGACCCACACTACCAGGACCCCCACAGCACTGCAGTGGGCAACCCCGAGTATCTCAACACTGTCCAGC
CCACCTGTGTCAACAGCACATTCGACAGCCCTGCCCACTGGGCCCAGAAAGGCAGCCACCAAATTAGCCT
GGACAACCCTGACTACCAGCAGGACTTCTTTCCCAAGGAAGCCAAGCCAAATGGCATCTTTAAGGGCTCC
ACAGCTGAAAATGCAGAATACCTAAGGGTCGCGCCACAAAGCAGTGAATTTATTGGAGCATGA
